Addgene plasmid #14488: pIS54 ADAR 3'UTR mut
Depositing lab: David Bartel. Depositing organization: Whitehead Institute for Biomedical Research. Publication: Microarray analysis shows that some microRNAs downregulate large numbers of target mRNAs. Lim LP, Lau NC, Garrett-Engele P, Grimson A, Schelter JM, Castle J, Bartel DP, Linsley PS, Johnson JM. Nature. 2005 Feb 17. 433(7027):769-73. 10.1038/nature03315 PubMed 15685193.
Backbone
  Vector backbone: pIS1
  Backbone manufacturer: Bartel Lab
  Backbone size w/o insert (bp): 4085
  Vector type: Mammalian Expression, Luciferase
Growth in bacteria
  Bacterial resistance: Ampicillin, 100 μg/mL
  Growth temperature: 37°C
  Growth strain: DH5alpha
  Copy number: High Copy
Gene/Insert
  Gene/Insert name: ADAR 3'UTR mutant (alt name: ADAR)
  Species: H. sapiens (human)
  Insert size (bp): 290
  Mutation: CATTCC’s were changed to AAGTAC's
  Entrez Gene: ADAR (a.k.a. ADAR1, AGS6, DRADA, DSH, DSRAD, G1P1, IFI-4, IFI4, K88DSRBP, P136)
  Tag / fusion protein: luciferase (N terminal on backbone)
  Cloning method: Restriction Enzyme; 5′ cloning site SacI (not destroyed); 3′ cloning site XbaI (not destroyed)
  Sequencing primers: 5′ n/a; 3′ EBV rev primer (GTGGTTTGTCCAAACTCATC)
Terms and licenses: Academic/Nonprofit Terms; Industry Terms: Not Available to Industry
Depositor comments: ADAR 3'UTR mutant in renilla luciferase reporter plasmid.
How to cite: pIS54 ADAR 3'UTR mut was a gift from David Bartel (Addgene plasmid # 14488 ; http://n2t.net/addgene:14488 ; RRID:Addgene_14488)
