[The description below was written by a language model from this plasmid's Addgene catalogue record and pLannotate feature annotations shown in this document.]
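Description:
pIS54 ADAR 3'UTR mut is a mammalian Renilla luciferase reporter plasmid built on the pIS1 backbone, carrying a roughly 290 bp mutant fragment of the human ADAR 3' untranslated region. It is propagated in E. coli as a high-copy plasmid through a ColE1/pUC-type origin and is selected with ampicillin via the β-lactamase gene and its native promoter. No mammalian selection marker is annotated, which fits use in transient transfection.

The sequenced circular record of 4,330 nt shows the reporter unit wrapping around the numbering origin. An HSV thymidine kinase promoter is followed by a chimeric β-globin/immunoglobulin intron, which generally improves expression of the spliced transcript, then a T7 promoter that could support in vitro transcription, and then the Rluc coding sequence. The ADAR fragment was cloned between SacI and XbaI sites. It is not annotated as a feature, but it presumably occupies the unannotated gap between the end of Rluc and the SV40 polyadenylation signal, so that it serves as the 3'UTR of the luciferase message. A short SV40 large T antigen fragment annotated next to the poly(A) signal is a remnant of that viral region.

In this mutant version, the CATTCC motifs in the UTR were changed to AAGTAC. The associated publication concerns downregulation of target mRNAs by microRNAs, so these changes most likely disrupt candidate microRNA recognition sites, although the record does not name the microRNA. The plasmid would then serve as the negative-control partner to a wild-type ADAR 3'UTR reporter, testing whether repression of luciferase output depends on those sites.
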