Features (pLannotate 1.2.2; 9 found; start..end, strand, type, name):
      1..19      +  promoter       T7 promoter: promoter for bacteriophage T7 RNA polymerase
     29..964     +  CDS            Rluc: luciferase from the anthozoan coelenterate Renilla reniformis (sea pansy)
   1280..1401    -  polyA_signal   SV40 poly(A) signal: SV40 polyadenylation signal
   1424..1492    -  CDS            large T antigen (fragment): large T antigen from SV40 (simian virus 40)
   1534..1638    +  promoter       AmpR promoter: bla
   1639..2499    +  CDS            AmpR: β-lactamase; bla; confers resistance to ampicillin, carbenicillin, and related antibiotics
   2670..3258    +  rep_origin     ori: high-copy-number ColE1/pMB1/pBR322/pUC origin of replication
   3333..4084    +  promoter       HSV TK promoter: herpes simplex virus thymidine kinase promoter
   4154..4286    +  intron         chimeric intron: chimera between introns from human β-globin and immunoglobulin heavy chain genes
>Addgene plasmid #14488 | pIS54 ADAR 3'UTR mut | addgene full sequence | sequence record 176791 | Addgene NGS Result
TAATACGACTCACTATAGGCTAGCCACCATGACTTCGAAAGTTTATGATCCAGAACAAAGGAAACGGATG
ATAACTGGTCCGCAGTGGTGGGCCAGATGTAAACAAATGAATGTTCTTGATTCATTTATTAATTATTATG
ATTCAGAAAAACATGCAGAAAATGCTGTTATTTTTTTACATGGTAACGCGGCCTCTTCTTATTTATGGCG
ACATGTTGTGCCACATATTGAGCCAGTAGCGCGGTGTATTATACCAGACCTTATTGGTATGGGCAAATCA
GGCAAATCTGGTAATGGTTCTTATAGGTTACTTGATCATTACAAATATCTTACTGCATGGTTTGAACTTC
TTAATTTACCAAAGAAGATCATTTTTGTCGGCCATGATTGGGGTGCTTGTTTGGCATTTCATTATAGCTA
TGAGCATCAAGATAAGATCAAAGCAATAGTTCACGCTGAAAGTGTAGTAGATGTGATTGAATCATGGGAT
GAATGGCCTGATATTGAAGAAGATATTGCGTTGATCAAATCTGAAGAAGGAGAAAAAATGGTTTTGGAGA
ATAACTTCTTCGTGGAAACCATGTTGCCATCAAAAATCATGAGAAAGTTAGAACCAGAAGAATTTGCAGC
ATATCTTGAACCATTCAAAGAGAAAGGTGAAGTTCGTCGTCCAACATTATCATGGCCTCGTGAAATCCCG
TTAGTAAAAGGTGGTAAACCTGACGTTGTACAAATTGTTAGGAATTATAATGCTTATCTACGTGCAAGTG
ATGATTTACCAAAAATGTTTATTGAATCGGACCCAGGATTCTTTTCCAATGCTATTGTTGAAGGTGCCAA
GAAGTTTCCTAATACTGAATTTGTCAAAGTAAAAGGTCTTCATTTTTCGCAAGAAGATGCACCTGATGAA
ATGGGAAAATATATCAAATCGTTCGTTGAGCGAGTTCTCAAAAATGAACAATAATTCTAGGAGCTCTTGA
TTTGTCTGAACTGTGGCTACTGTGAAGTACTTGAATAATCACTTGTAAAAATTGTCAGTGCTTGAAGCTG
TTTCCTTTACTCACATTGAAGGGACTTCGTTGGTTTTTTGGAGTCTTGGTTGTGACTCCAAGAGCAGAGT
GAGGAAGACCCCCAAGCATAGACTCGGGTACTGTGATGATGGCTGCAGTCCAGTTTTATGATTCTGCTTT
TATGTGTCCCTTGATAACAGTGACTTAACAATATAAAGTACTCATAAATAAATCTAGCGTTCTAGAGCGG
CCGCTTCGAGCAGACATGATAAGATACATTGATGAGTTTGGACAAACCACAACTAGAATGCAGTGAAAAA
AATGCTTTATTTGTGAAATTTGTGATGCTATTGCTTTATTTGTAACCATTATAAGCTGCAATAAACAAGT
TAACAACAACAATTGCATTCATTTTATGTTTCAGGTTCAGGGGGAGGTGTGGGAGGTTTTTTAAAGCAAG
TAAAACCTCTACAAATGTGGTAAAATCGATAAGGATCCAGGTGGCACTTTTCGGGGAAATGTGCGCGGAA
CCCCTATTTGTTTATTTTTCTAAATACATTCAAATATGTATCCGCTCATGAGACAATAACCCTGATAAAT
GCTTCAATAATATTGAAAAAGGAAGAGTATGAGTATTCAACATTTCCGTGTCGCCCTTATTCCCTTTTTT
GCGGCATTTTGCCTTCCTGTTTTTGCTCACCCAGAAACGCTGGTGAAAGTAAAAGATGCTGAAGATCAGT
TGGGTGCACGAGTGGGTTACATCGAACTGGATCTCAACAGCGGTAAGATCCTTGAGAGTTTTCGCCCCGA
AGAACGTTTTCCAATGATGAGCACTTTTAAAGTTCTGCTATGTGGCGCGGTATTATCCCGTATTGACGCC
GGGCAAGAGCAACTCGGTCGCCGCATACACTATTCTCAGAATGACTTGGTTGAGTACTCACCAGTCACAG
AAAAGCATCTTACGGATGGCATGACAGTAAGAGAATTATGCAGTGCTGCCATAACCATGAGTGATAACAC
TGCGGCCAACTTACTTCTGACAACGATCGGAGGACCGAAGGAGCTAACCGCTTTTTTGCACAACATGGGG
GATCATGTAACTCGCCTTGATCGTTGGGAACCGGAGCTGAATGAAGCCATACCAAACGACGAGCGTGACA
CCACGATGCCTGTAGCAATGGCAACAACGTTGCGCAAACTATTAACTGGCGAACTACTTACTCTAGCTTC
CCGGCAACAATTAATAGACTGGATGGAGGCGGATAAAGTTGCAGGACCACTTCTGCGCTCGGCCCTTCCG
GCTGGCTGGTTTATTGCTGATAAATCTGGAGCCGGTGAGCGTGGGTCTCGCGGTATCATTGCAGCACTGG
GGCCAGATGGTAAGCCCTCCCGTATCGTAGTTATCTACACGACGGGGAGTCAGGCAACTATGGATGAACG
AAATAGACAGATCGCTGAGATAGGTGCCTCACTGATTAAGCATTGGTAACTGTCAGACCAAGTTTACTCA
TATATACTTTAGATTGATTTAAAACTTCATTTTTAATTTAAAAGGATCTAGGTGAAGATCCTTTTTGATA
ATCTCATGACCAAAATCCCTTAACGTGAGTTTTCGTTCCACTGAGCGTCAGACCCCGTAGAAAAGATCAA
AGGATCTTCTTGAGATCCTTTTTTTCTGCGCGTAATCTGCTGCTTGCAAACAAAAAAACCACCGCTACCA
GCGGTGGTTTGTTTGCCGGATCAAGAGCTACCAACTCTTTTTCCGAAGGTAACTGGCTTCAGCAGAGCGC
AGATACCAAATACTGTTCTTCTAGTGTAGCCGTAGTTAGGCCACCACTTCAAGAACTCTGTAGCACCGCC
TACATACCTCGCTCTGCTAATCCTGTTACCAGTGGCTGCTGCCAGTGGCGATAAGTCGTGTCTTACCGGG
TTGGACTCAAGACGATAGTTACCGGATAAGGCGCAGCGGTCGGGCTGAACGGGGGGTTCGTGCACACAGC
CCAGCTTGGAGCGAACGACCTACACCGAACTGAGATACCTACAGCGTGAGCTATGAGAAAGCGCCACGCT
TCCCGAAGGGAGAAAGGCGGACAGGTATCCGGTAAGCGGCAGGGTCGGAACAGGAGAGCGCACGAGGGAG
CTTCCAGGGGGAAACGCCTGGTATCTTTATAGTCCTGTCGGGTTTCGCCACCTCTGACTTGAGCGTCGAT
TTTTGTGATGCTCGTCAGGGGGGCGGAGCCTATGGAAAAACGCCAGCAACGCGGCCTTTTTACGGTTCCT
GGCCTTTTGCTGGCCTTTTGCTCACATGGCTCGACAGATCTAAATGAGTCTTCGGACCTCGCGGGGGCCG
CTTAAGCGGTGGTTAGGGTTTGTCTGACGCGGGGGGAGGGGGAAGGAACGAAACACTCTCATTCGGAGGC
GGCTCGGGGTTTGGTCTTGGTGGCCACGGGCACGCAGAAGAGCGCCGCGATCCTCTTAAGCACCCCCCCG
CCCTCCGTGGAGGCGGGGGTTTGGTCGGCGGGTGGTAACTGGCGGGCCGCTGACTCGGGCGGGTCGCGCG
CCCCAGAGTGTGACCTTTTCGGTCTGCTCGCAGACCCCCGGGCGGCGCCGCCGCGGCGGCGACGGGCTCG
CTGGGTCCTAGGCTCCATGGGGACCGTATACGTGGACAGGCTCTGGAGCATCCGCACGACTGCGGTGATA
TTACCGGAGACCTTCTGCGGGACGAGCCGGGTCACGCGGCTGACGCGGAGCGTCCGTTGGGCGACAAACA
CCAGGACGGGGCACAGGTACACTATCTTGTCACCCGGAGGCGCGAGGGACTGCAGGAGCTTCAGGGAGTG
GCGCAGCTGCTTCATCCCCGTGGCCCGTTGCTCGCGTTTGCTGGCGGTGTCCCCGGAAGAAATATATTTG
CATGTCTTTAGTTCTATGATGACACAAACCCCGCCCAGCGTCTTGTCATTGGCGAATTCGAACACGCAGA
TGCAGTCGGGGCGGCGCGGTCCCAGGTCCACTTCGCATATTAAGGTGACGCGTGTGGCCTCGAACACCGA
GCGACCCTGCAGCGACCCGCTTAAAAGCTTGATTCTTCTGACACAACAGTCTCGAACTTAAGCTGCAGAA
GTTGGTCGTGAGGCACTGGGCAGGTAAGTATCAAGGTTACAAGACAGGTTTAAGGAGACCAATAGAAACT
GGGCTTGTCGAGACAGAGAAGACTCTTGCGTTTCTGATAGGCACCTATTGGTCTTACTGACATCCACTTT
GCCTTTCTCTCCACAGGTGTCCACTCCCAGTTCAATTACAGCTCTTAAGGCTAGAGTACT
